Addgene plasmid #42065: hs-leonardo
Depositing lab: Norbert Perrimon. Depositing organization: Harvard Medical School. Publication: The Drosophila 14-3-3 protein Leonardo enhances Torso signaling through D-Raf in a Ras 1-dependent manner. Li W, Skoulakis EM, Davis RL, Perrimon N. Development. 1997 Oct;124(20):4163-71. PubMed 9374412.
Backbone
  Vector backbone: pCaSpeR-hs
  Backbone size w/o insert (bp): 8780
  Vector type: Insect Expression
Growth in bacteria
  Bacterial resistance: Ampicillin, 100 μg/mL
  Growth temperature: 37°C
  Growth strain: DH5alpha
  Copy number: Unknown
Gene/Insert
  Gene/Insert name: leonardo (alt name: leo)
  Species: D. melanogaster (fly)
  Insert size (bp): 780
  Entrez Gene: 14-3-3zeta (a.k.a. Dmel_CG17870, 14-3-3, 14-3-3 zeta, 14-3-3-Leo, 14-3-3-zeta, 14-3-3ZETA, 14-3-3leo, 14-3-3z, 14.3.3, 1433Z, 2G1, 4-3-3 zeta, 5.11, 549, BEST:GH05075, CG17870, D14-3-3, D14-3-3zeta, Dmel\CG17870, K, LEO, Leo, PAR-5, PAR5, Par-5, d14-3-3zeta, l(2)07103, l(2)46CFe, l(2)46Ee, leo, par-5)
  Promoter: Hsp70
  Cloning method: Restriction Enzyme; 5′ cloning site unknown (unknown if destroyed); 3′ cloning site unknown (unknown if destroyed)
  Sequencing primers: 5′ pCasper-hs; 3′ SV40pA-R
Terms and licenses: Academic/Nonprofit Terms; Industry Terms: Not Available to Industry
How to cite: hs-leonardo was a gift from Norbert Perrimon (Addgene plasmid # 42065 ; http://n2t.net/addgene:42065 ; RRID:Addgene_42065)
