[The description below was written by a language model from this plasmid's Addgene catalogue record.]
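Description:
hs-leonardo is an insect expression plasmid built on the pCaSpeR-hs backbone (about 8.8 kb without insert). It carries a roughly 780 bp insert encoding Drosophila melanogaster leonardo (leo), the fly 14-3-3zeta protein. The coding sequence sits downstream of the Hsp70 heat-shock promoter, so expression stays low under normal conditions and can be induced by a temperature shift. This gives temporal control over when the protein is produced. The plasmid is propagated in E. coli under ampicillin selection; its copy number is not recorded. The insert was introduced by restriction cloning, but the 5′ and 3′ sites used are not stated. No epitope tags or fusion partners are listed.

No feature table accompanies this entry, so the backbone elements cannot be confirmed from the record itself. pCaSpeR-family vectors are generally P-element transformation vectors, with P-element ends flanking the cargo and a mini-white eye-colour marker for identifying transgenic flies. The listed 3′ sequencing primer suggests an SV40 polyadenylation region downstream of the insert, but this too is inferred rather than annotated. 14-3-3 proteins are conserved phosphoserine/threonine-binding adaptors that modulate signalling components, including Raf kinases. The associated publication describes Leonardo enhancing Torso receptor tyrosine kinase signalling through D-Raf in a Ras1-dependent manner. The construct is therefore suited to heat-shock-driven overexpression of Leonardo in Drosophila, for testing gain-of-function effects on Torso/Ras/Raf pathway output or for supplying the protein conditionally in genetic experiments.
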