>Addgene plasmid #42065 | hs-leonardo | addgene partial sequence | sequence record 59354 | pCasper-hs 5'-GCAACTACTGAAATCTGCCAAG-3'
GAAGGCTAAACTGGCCGAGCAGTCAGAACGTTACGATGATATGGCCCAGGCCATGAAGTCCGTCACAGAG
ACTGGCGTTGAGCTCTCAAATGAGGAAAGAAATCTGCTCTCCGTTGCCTACAAAAATGTGGTCGGTGCCC
GCAGGTCATCGTGGCGTGTCATCTCCTCCATTGAGCAGAAAACCGAAGCATCCGCTAGAAAACAGCAGCT
CGCCCGTGAGTACAGAGAGCGTGTGGAGAAGGAGCTGAGGGAAATCTGCTACGAAGTTTTGGGACTTCTG
GACAAATACCTTATTCCAAAAGCCAGCAATCCCGAGAGCAAGGTGTTTTACCTGAAGATGAAGGGTGATT
ACTACAGGTATTTAGCCGAGGTTGCCACAGGAGATGCACGCAACACCGTTGTCGATGACTCGCAAACCGC
TTACCAGGATGCATTTGACATTAGCAAGGGTAAAATGCAGCCAACACATCCCATCCGTTTGGGTCTGGCC
CTTAACTTCTCAGTCTTCTACTATGAGATTTTGAACTCACCAGACAAAGCTTGCCAATTGGCTAAACAGG
CGTTCGATGATGCGATAGCCGAGCTGGACACACTGAACGAGGACTCCTACAAGGACTCGACACTCATCAT
GCAGCTGTTGAGGGACAACCTGACTCTCTGGACGTCCGACACCCAAGGCGACGAAGCTGAGCCACAGGAG
GGCGGCG
